Addgene plasmid #152451: pGBW-m4133956
Purpose: Mammalian expression plasmid for SARS-CoV-2 N (nucleocapsid)
Depositing lab: Ginkgo Bioworks & Benjie Chen. Depositing organization: Ginkgo Bioworks.
Backbone
  Vector backbone: pTwist_CMV_Hygro_6
  Backbone size w/o insert (bp): 6525
  Vector type: Mammalian Expression
  Selectable markers: Hygromycin
Growth in bacteria
  Bacterial resistance: Ampicillin, 100 μg/mL
  Growth temperature: 37°C
  Growth strain: DH5alpha
  Copy number: High Copy
Gene/Insert
  Gene/Insert name: SARS-CoV-2 N (nucleocapsid) (alt names: nucleocapsid phosphoprotein; N protein)
  Species: Severe acute respiratory syndrome coronavirus 2
  Insert size (bp): 1253
  Mutation: wt
  Entrez Gene: N (a.k.a. GU280_gp10)
  Promoter: CMV
  Tag / fusion protein: Cleavable TEV;S-tag (C terminal on backbone)
  Cloning method: Unknown
Resource information
  A portion of this plasmid was derived from a plasmid made by: GinkgoBioworks
Depositor comments: NCBI reference sequence: YP_009724397.2
How to cite: pGBW-m4133956 was a gift from Ginkgo Bioworks & Benjie Chen (Addgene plasmid # 152451 ; http://n2t.net/addgene:152451 ; RRID:Addgene_152451)
