[The description below was written by a language model from this plasmid's Addgene catalogue record and pLannotate feature annotations shown in this document.]
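Description:
pGBW-m4133956 is a mammalian expression plasmid carrying the wild-type nucleocapsid (N) gene of SARS-CoV-2, built on the pTwist_CMV_Hygro_6 backbone. The sequenced plasmid is about 7.9 kb. It is propagated in E. coli through a high-copy ColE1/pUC-type origin and selected with ampicillin via a full-length β-lactamase gene. For selection in mammalian cells it carries a separate cassette in which the human ubiquitin C promoter drives hygromycin B phosphotransferase, followed by a synthetic polyadenylation signal.

The N open reading frame sits downstream of the human cytomegalovirus immediate early enhancer and promoter, and an SV40 polyadenylation signal lies downstream of it. The annotation tool detected the CMV promoter only as partial or truncated matches. The catalogue entry records a C-terminal tag supplied by the backbone, consisting of a TEV protease cleavage site and an S-tag. This would allow detection or affinity capture of the protein and later removal of the tag. These elements are not individually annotated in the feature table, although there is unannotated space between the end of the N coding sequence and the poly(A) signal where they could lie. The backbone also contains bacterial rrnG and T7 terminators, additional synthetic poly(A) signals and short 5' and 3' β-globin insulator elements. These flank the functional units and probably limit transcriptional read-through between them.

N protein packages the viral RNA genome into a ribonucleocapsid and takes part in virion assembly. The construct is suited to transient expression of tagged N in mammalian cells, or to hygromycin selection of expressing cells. The record states no more specific application.
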