Features (pLannotate 1.2.2; 20 found; start..end, strand, type, name):
      1..304     +  enhancer       CMV enhancer: human cytomegalovirus immediate early enhancer
    377..394     -  promoter       CMV promoter (fragment): human cytomegalovirus (CMV) immediate early promoter
    457..508     +  promoter       CMVd2 promoter: truncated human cytomegalovirus (CMV) immediate early promoter that yields moderately reduced expression relative to the full-length promoter
    583..1839    +  CDS            N: NCAP_SARS2 - Experimental evidence at protein level: Swiss-Prot protein existence level 1. Packages the positive strand viral genome RNA into a helical ribonucleocapsid (RNP) and plays a fundamental role during virion assembly through its interactions with the viral genome and membrane protein M. Plays an important role in enhancing the efficiency of subgenomic viral RNA transcription as well as viral replication (By similarity). May modulate transforming growth factor-beta signaling by binding host smad3 (By similarity). From Severe acute respiratory syndrome coronavirus 2 (2019-nCoV) (SARS-C
   1974..2095    -  polyA_signal   SV40 poly(A) signal: SV40 polyadenylation signal
   2118..2187    -  CDS            large T antigen (fragment): large T antigen from SV40 (simian virus 40)
   2210..2256    +  terminator     T7 terminator: transcription terminator for bacteriophage T7 RNA polymerase
   2286..2422    +  terminator     rrnG terminator: transcription terminator from the E. coli ribosomal RNA rrnG operon (Albrechtsen et al., 1991)
   2467..2538    +  misc_feature   3' β-globin insulator: insulator downstream of the human β-globin locus (Farrell et al., 2002)
   2764..3352    -  rep_origin     ori: high-copy-number ColE1/pMB1/pBR322/pUC origin of replication
   3524..3588    -  CDS            bla(M) (fragment): β-lactamase lacking the signal sequence; bla(M); allows cytosolic expression of β-lactamase
   3852..5061    +  promoter       UbC promoter: human ubiquitin C promoter
   5071..6092    +  CDS            HygR (fragment): hygromycin B phosphotransferase confers resistance to hygromycin
   6120..6168    +  polyA_signal   poly(A) signal: synthetic polyadenylation signal
   6434..7294    +  CDS            AmpR: β-lactamase; bla; confers resistance to ampicillin, carbenicillin, and related antibiotics
   7307..7443    +  terminator     rrnG terminator: transcription terminator from the E. coli ribosomal RNA rrnG operon (Albrechtsen et al., 1991)
   7595..7666    +  misc_feature   5' β-globin insulator: insulator upstream of the human β-globin locus (Farrell et al., 2002)
   7671..7717    -  terminator     T7 terminator: transcription terminator for bacteriophage T7 RNA polymerase
   7735..7783    -  polyA_signal   poly(A) signal: synthetic polyadenylation signal
   7814..7863    +  enhancer       CMV enhancer (fragment): human cytomegalovirus immediate early enhancer
>Addgene plasmid #152451 | pGBW-m4133956 | addgene full sequence | sequence record 307281 | Addgene NGS Result
CGTTACATAACTTACGGTAAATGGCCCGCCTGGCTGACCGCCCAACGACCCCCGCCCATTGACGTCAATA
ATGACGTATGTTCCCATAGTAACGCCAATAGGGACTTTCCATTGACGTCAATGGGTGGAGTATTTACGGT
AAACTGCCCACTTGGCAGTACATCAAGTGTATCATATGCCAAGTACGCCCCCTATTGACGTCAATGACGG
TAAATGGCCCGCCTGGCATTATGCCCAGTACATGACCTTATGGGACTTTCCTACTTGGCAGTACATCTAC
GTATTAGTCATCGCTATTACCATGCTGATGCGGTTTTGGCAGTACATCAATGGGCGTGGATAGCGGTTTG
ACTCACGGGGATTTCCAAGTCTCCACCCCATTGACGTCAATGGGAGTTTGTTTTGGCACCAAAATCAACG
GGACTTTCCAAAATGTCGTAACAACTCCGCCCCATTGACGCAAATGGGCGGTAGGCGTGTACGGTGGGAG
GTCTATATAAGCAGAGCTGGTTTAGTGAACCGTCAGATCAGATCTTTGTCGATCCTACCATCCACTCGAC
ACACCCGCCAGCGGCCGCCACCATGTCTGATAATGGACCCCAAAATCAGCGAAATGCACCCCGCATTACG
TTTGGTGGACCCTCAGATTCAACTGGCAGTAACCAGAATGGAGAACGCAGTGGGGCGCGATCAAAACAAC
GTCGGCCCCAAGGTTTACCCAATAATACTGCGTCTTGGTTCACCGCTCTCACTCAACATGGCAAGGAAGA
CCTTAAATTCCCTCGAGGACAAGGCGTTCCAATTAACACCAATAGCAGTCCAGATGACCAAATTGGCTAC
TACCGAAGAGCTACCAGACGAATTCGTGGTGGTGACGGTAAAATGAAAGATCTCAGTCCAAGATGGTATT
TCTACTACCTAGGAACTGGGCCAGAAGCTGGACTTCCCTATGGTGCTAACAAAGACGGCATCATATGGGT
TGCAACTGAGGGAGCCTTGAATACACCAAAAGATCACATTGGCACCCGCAATCCTGCTAACAATGCTGCA
ATCGTGCTACAACTTCCTCAAGGAACAACATTGCCAAAAGGCTTCTACGCAGAAGGGAGCAGAGGCGGCA
GTCAAGCCTCTTCTCGTTCCTCATCACGTAGTCGCAACAGTTCAAGAAATTCAACTCCAGGCAGCAGTAG
GGGAACTTCTCCTGCTAGAATGGCTGGCAATGGCGGTGATGCTGCTCTTGCTTTGCTGCTGCTTGACAGA
TTGAACCAGCTTGAGAGCAAAATGTCTGGTAAAGGCCAACAACAACAAGGCCAAACTGTCACTAAGAAAT
CTGCTGCTGAGGCTTCTAAGAAGCCTCGGCAAAAACGTACTGCCACTAAAGCATACAATGTAACACAAGC
TTTCGGCAGACGTGGTCCAGAACAAACCCAAGGAAATTTTGGGGACCAGGAACTAATCAGACAAGGAACT
GATTACAAACATTGGCCGCAAATTGCACAATTTGCCCCCAGCGCTTCAGCGTTCTTCGGAATGTCGCGCA
TTGGCATGGAAGTCACACCTTCGGGAACGTGGTTGACCTACACAGGTGCCATCAAATTGGATGACAAAGA
TCCAAATTTCAAAGATCAAGTCATTTTGCTGAATAAGCATATTGACGCATACAAAACATTCCCACCAACA
GAGCCTAAAAAGGACAAAAAGAAGAAGGCTGATGAAACTCAAGCCTTACCGCAGAGACAGAAGAAACAGC
AAACTGTGACTCTTCTTCCTGCTGCAGATTTGGATGATTTCTCCAAACAATTGCAACAATCCATGAGCAG
TGCTGACTCAACTCAGGCCGAAAACCTTTACTTTCAGTCGAAAGAAACCGCGGCAGCTAAGTTCGAGAGG
CAGCACATGGACAGTTAAGGATCCGCAGGCCTCTGCTAGCTTGACTGACTGAGATACAGCGTACCTTCAG
CTCACAGACATGATAAGATACATTGATGAGTTTGGACAAACCACAACTAGAATGCAGTGAAAAAAATGCT
TTATTTGTGAAATTTGTGATGCTATTGCTTTATTTGTAACCATTATAAGCTGCAATAAACAAGTTAACAA
CAACAATTGCATTCATTTTATGTTTCAGGTTCAGGGGGAGGTGTGGGAGGTTTTTTAAAGCAAGTAAAAC
CTCTACAAATGTGGTATTGGCCCATCTCTATCGGTATCGTAGCATAACCCCTTGGGGCCTCTAAACGGGT
CTTGAGGGGTTTTTTGTGCCCCTCGGGCCGGATTGCTATCTACCGGCATTGGCGCAGAAAAAAATGCCTG
ATGCGACGCTGCGCGTCTTATACTCCCACATATGCCAGATTCAGCAACGGATACGGCTTCCCCAACTTGC
CCACTTCCATACGTGTCCTCCTTACCAGAAATTTATCCTTAAGGTCGTCAGCTATCCTGCAGGCGATCTC
TCGATTTCGATCAAGACATTCCTTTAATGGTCTTTTCTGGACACCACTAGGGGTCAGAAGTAGTTCATCA
AACTTTCTTCCCTCCCTAATCTCATTGGTTACCTTGGGCTATCGAAACTTAATTAACCAGTCAAGTCAGC
TACTTGGCGAGATCGACTTGTCTGGGTTTCGACTACGCTCAGAATTGCGTCAGTCAAGTTCGATCTGGTC
CTTGCTATTGCACCCGTTCTCCGATTACGAGTTTCATTTAAATCATGTGAGCAAAAGGCCAGCAAAAGGC
CAGGAACCGTAAAAAGGCCGCGTTGCTGGCGTTTTTCCATAGGCTCCGCCCCCCTGACGAGCATCACAAA
AATCGACGCTCAAGTCAGAGGTGGCGAAACCCGACAGGACTATAAAGATACCAGGCGTTTCCCCCTGGAA
GCTCCCTCGTGCGCTCTCCTGTTCCGACCCTGCCGCTTACCGGATACCTGTCCGCCTTTCTCCCTTCGGG
AAGCGTGGCGCTTTCTCATAGCTCACGCTGTAGGTATCTCAGTTCGGTGTAGGTCGTTCGCTCCAAGCTG
GGCTGTGTGCACGAACCCCCCGTTCAGCCCGACCGCTGCGCCTTATCCGGTAACTATCGTCTTGAGTCCA
ACCCGGTAAGACACGACTTATCGCCACTGGCAGCAGCCACTGGTAACAGGATTAGCAGAGCGAGGTATGT
AGGCGGTGCTACAGAGTTCTTGAAGTGGTGGCCTAACTACGGCTACACTAGAAGAACAGTATTTGGTATC
TGCGCTCTGCTGAAGCCAGTTACCTTCGGAAAAAGAGTTGGTAGCTCTTGATCCGGCAAACAAACCACCG
CTGGTAGCGGTGGTTTTTTTGTTTGCAAGCAGCAGATTACGCGCAGAAAAAAAGGATCTCAAGAAGATCC
TTTGATCTTTTCTACGGGGTCTGACGCTCAGTGGAACGAAAACTCACGTTAAGGGATTTTGGTCATGAGA
TTATCAAAAAGGATCTTCACCTAGATCCTTTTAAATTAAAAATGAAGTTTTAAATCAATCTAAAGTATAT
ATGAGTAAACTTGGTCTGACAGTTACCAATGCTTAATCAGTGAGGCACCTATCTCAGCGATCTGTCTATT
TCGTTCATCCATAGTTGCATTTAAATTTCCGAACTCTCCAAGGCCCTCGTCGGAAAATCTTCAAACCTTT
CGTCCGATCCATCTTGCAGGCTACCTCTCGAACGAACTATCGCAAGTCTCTTGGCCGGCCTTGCGCCTTG
GCTATTGCTTGGCAGCGCCTATCGCCAGGTATTACTCCAATCCCGAATATCCGAGATCGGGATCACCCGA
GAGAAGTTCAACCTACATCCTCAATCCCGATCTATCCGAGATCCGAGGAATATCGAAATCGGGGCGCGCC
TGGCCTCCGCGCCGGGTTTTGGCGCCTCCCGCGGGCGCCCCCCTCGTCACGGCGAGCGCTGCCACGTCAG
ACGAAGGGCGCAGGAGCGTCCTGATCCTTCCGCCCGGACGCTCAGGACAGCGGCCCGCTGCTCATAAGAC
TCGGCCTTAGAACCCCAGTATCAGCAGAAGGACATTTTAGGACGGGACTTGGGTGACTCTAGGGCACTGG
TTTTCTTTCCAGAGAGCGGAACAGGCGAGGAAAAGTAGTCCCTTCTCGGCGATTCTGCGGAGGGATCTCC
GTGGGGCGGTGAACGCCGATGATTATATAAGGACGCGCCGGGTGTGGCACAGCTAGTTCCGTCGCAGCCG
GGATTTGGGTCGCGGTTCTTGTTTGTGGATCGCTGTGATCGTCACTTGGTGAGTAGCGGGCTGCTGGGCT
GGCCGGGGCTTTCGTGGCCGCCGGGCCGCTCGGTGGGACGGAAGCGTGTGGAGAGACCGCCAAGGGCTGT
AGTCTGGGTCCGCGAGCAAGGTTGCCCTGAACTGGGGGTTGGGGGGAGCGCAGCAAAATGGCGGCTGTTC
CCGAGTCTTGAATGGAAGACGCTTGTGAGGCGGGCTGTGAGGTCGTTGAAACAAGGTGGGGGGCATGGTG
GGCGGCAAGAACCCAAGGTCTTGAGCCCTTCGCTAATGCGGGAAAGCTCTTATTCGGGTGAGATGGGCTG
GGCACCATCTGGGGACCCTGACGTGAAGTTTGTCACTGACTGGAGAACTCGGTTTGTCGTCTGTTGCGGG
GGCGGCAGTTATGGCGGTGCCGTTGGGCAGTGCACCCGTACCTTTGGGAGCGCGCGCCCTCGTCGTGTCG
TGACGTCACCCGTTCTGTTGGCTTATAATGCAGGGTGGGGCCACCTGCCGGTAGGTGTGCGGTAGGCTTT
TCTCCGTCGCAGGACGCAGGGTTCGGGCCTAGGGTAGGCTCTCCTGAATCGACAGGCGCCGGACCTCTGG
TGAGGGGAGGGATAAGTGAGGCGTCAGTTTCTTTGGTCGGTTTTATGTACCTATCTTCTTAAGTAGCTGA
AGCTCCGGTTTTGAACTATGCGCTCGGGGTTGGCGAGTGTGTTTTGTGAAGTTTTTTAGGCACCTTTTGA
AATGTAATCATTTGGGTCAATATGTAATTTTCAGTGTTAGACTTGTAAATTGTCCGCTAAATTCTGGCCG
TTTTTGGCTTTTTTGTTAGACAACATGGGTAAAAAGCCTGAACTCACCGCGACGTCTGTCGAGAAGTTTC
TGATCGAAAAGTTCGACAGCGTCTCCGACCTGATGCAGCTCTCGGAGGGCGAAGAATCTCGTGCTTTCAG
CTTCGATGTAGGAGGGCGTGGATATGTCCTGCGGGTAAATAGCTGCGCCGATGGTTTCTACAAAGATCGT
TATGTTTATCGGCACTTTGCATCCGCCGCGCTCCCGATTCCGGAAGTGCTTGACATTGGGGAGTTCAGCG
AGAGCCTGACCTATTGCATCTCCCGCCGTGCACAGGGTGTCACGTTGCAAGACCTGCCTGAAACCGAACT
GCCCGCTGTTCTGCAGCCGGTCGCGGAGGCAATGGATGCCATCGCTGCCGCCGATCTTAGCCAGACGAGC
GGGTTCGGCCCATTCGGACCGCAAGGAATCGGTCAATACACTACATGGCGTGATTTCATATGCGCGATTG
CTGATCCCCATGTGTATCACTGGCAAACTGTGATGGACGACACCGTCAGTGCGTCCGTCGCGCAGGCTCT
CGATGAGCTGATGCTTTGGGCCGAGGACTGCCCCGAAGTCCGGCACCTCGTGCACGCGGATTTCGGCTCC
AACAATGTCCTGACGGACAATGGCCGCATAACAGCGGTCATTGACTGGAGCGAGGCGATGTTCGGGGATT
CCCAATACGAGGTCGCCAACATCTTCTTCTGGAGGCCGTGGTTGGCTTGTATGGAGCAGCAGACGCGCTA
CTTCGAGCGGAGGCATCCGGAGCTTGCAGGATCGCCCCGGCTCCGGGCGTATATGCTCCGCATTGGTCTT
GACCAACTCTATCAGAGCTTGGTTGACGGCAATTTCGATGATGCAGCTTGGGCGCAGGGTCGATGCGACG
CAATCGTCCGATCCGGAGCCGGGACTGTCGGGCGTACACAAATCGCCCGCAGAAGCGCCGCCGTCTGGAC
CGATGGCTGTGTAGAAGTACTCGCCGATAGTGGAAACCGACGCCCCAGCACTCGTCCGAGGGCAAAGGAA
TAAGCTAGTATGTAAGCCTAGTCTTAGATAATAAAATCGCTATCCATCGAAGATGGATGTGTGTTGGTTT
TTTGTGTGTGTAACGCTAGGCGCGCCTGGTGTACCGAGAACGATCCTCTCAGTGCGAGTCTCGACGATCC
ATATCGTTGCTTGGCAGTCAGCCAGTCGGAATCCAGCTTGGGACCCAGGAAGTCCAATCGTCAGATATTG
TACTCAAGCCTGGTCACGGCAGCGTACCGATCTGTTTAAACCTAGATATTGATAGTCTGATCGGTCAACG
TATAATCGAGTCCTAGCTTTTGCAAACATCTATCAAGAGACAGGATCAGCAGGAGGCTTTCGCATGAGTA
TTCAACATTTCCGTGTCGCCCTTATTCCCTTTTTTGCGGCATTTTGCCTTCCTGTTTTTGCTCACCCAGA
AACGCTGGTGAAAGTAAAAGATGCTGAAGATCAGTTGGGTGCGCGAGTGGGTTACATCGAACTGGATCTC
AACAGCGGTAAGATCCTTGAGAGTTTTCGCCCCGAAGAACGCTTTCCAATGATGAGCACTTTTAAAGTTC
TGCTATGTGGCGCGGTATTATCCCGTATTGACGCCGGGCAAGAGCAACTCGGTCGCCGCATACACTATTC
TCAGAATGACTTGGTTGAGTATTCACCAGTCACAGAAAAGCATCTTACGGATGGCATGACAGTAAGAGAA
TTATGCAGTGCTGCCATAACCATGAGTGATAACACTGCGGCCAACTTACTTCTGACAACGATTGGAGGAC
CGAAGGAGCTAACCGCTTTTTTGCACAACATGGGGGATCATGTAACTCGCCTTGATCGTTGGGAACCGGA
GCTGAATGAAGCCATACCAAACGACGAGCGTGACACCACGATGCCTGTAGCAATGGCAACAACCTTGCGT
AAACTATTAACTGGCGAACTACTTACTCTAGCTTCCCGGCAACAGTTGATAGACTGGATGGAGGCGGATA
AAGTTGCAGGACCACTTCTGCGCTCGGCCCTTCCGGCTGGCTGGTTTATTGCTGATAAATCTGGAGCCGG
TGAGCGTGGGTCTCGCGGTATCATTGCAGCACTGGGGCCAGATGGTAAGCCCTCCCGTATCGTAGTTATC
TACACGACGGGGAGTCAGGCAACTATGGATGAACGAAATAGACAGATCGCTGAGATAGGTGCCTCACTGA
TTAAGCATTGGTAACCGATTCTAGGTGCATTGGCGCAGAAAAAAATGCCTGATGCGACGCTGCGCGTCTT
ATACTCCCACATATGCCAGATTCAGCAACGGATACGGCTTCCCCAACTTGCCCACTTCCATACGTGTCCT
CCTTACCAGAAATTTATCCTTAAGATCCCGAATCGTTTAAACTCGACTCTGGCTCTATCGAATCTCCGTC
GTTTCGAGCTTACGCGAACAGCCGTGGCGCTCATTTGCTCGTCGGGCATCGAATCTCGTCAGCTATCGTC
AGCTTACCTTTTTGGCAGCGATCGCGGCTCCCGACATCTTGGACCATTAGCTCCACAGGTATCTTCTTCC
CTCTAGTGGTCATAACAGCAGCTTCAGCTACCTCTCAATTCAAAAAACCCCTCAAGACCCGTTTAGAGGC
CCCAAGGGGTTATGCTATCAATCGTTGCGTTACACACACAAAAAACCAACACACATCCATCTTCGATGGA
TAGCGATTTTATTATCTAACTGCTGATCGAGTGTAGCCAGATCTAGTAATCAATTACGGGGTCATTAGTT
CATAGCCCATATATGGAGTTCCG
